>Addgene plasmid #102540 | pMi(3xP3-EGFP) | addgene full sequence | sequence record 207451 | Addgene NGS Result
GTACCAAGTGCTTGAAATGCTAAATGTTTTCAATTTTTCGCCATTAAGACAAGCCTACACAAATGCTTCT
ATAAATTATGCCAAGCACGTTAGCAGCTTCTACGAGCCCCAACCACTATTAATTCGAACAGCATGTTTTT
TTGCAGTGCGCAATGTTTAACACACTATATTATCAATACTACTAAAGATAACACATACCAATGCATTTCG
TCTCAAAGAGAATTTTATTCTCTTCACGACGAAAAAAAAAGTTTTGCTCTATTTCCAACAACAACAAAAA
TATGAGTAATTTATTCAAACGGTTTGCTTAAGAGATAAGAAAAAAGTGACCACTATTAATTCGAACGCGG
CGTAAGCTTACCTTAATCTCAAGAAGAGCAAAACAAAAGCAACTAATGTAACGGAATCATTATCTAGTTA
TGATCTGCAAATAATGCTGCAGAGCTGGGGGATCCCCGGCGGGCCCCCCCTCGAGGTCGACGGTATCGAT
AAGCTTGATATCGAATTCGAGCTCGCCCGGGGATCTAATTCAATTAGAGACTAATTCAATTAGAGCTAAT
TCAATTAGGATCCAAGCTTATCGATTTCGAACCCTCGACCGCCGGAGTATAAATAGAGGCGCTTCGTCTA
CGGAGCGACAATTCAATTCAAACAAGCAAAGTGAACACGTCGCTAAGCGAAAGCTAAGCAAATAAACAAG
CGCAGCTGAACAAGCTAAACAATCGGGGTACCGCTAGAGTCGACGGTACCGCGGGCCCGGGATCCACCGG
TCGCCACCATGGTGAGCAAGGGCGAGGAGCTGTTCACCGGGGTGGTGCCCATCCTGGTCGAGCTGGACGG
CGACGTAAACGGCCACAAGTTCAGCGTGTCCGGCGAGGGCGAGGGCGATGCCACCTACGGCAAGCTGACC
CTGAAGTTCATCTGCACCACCGGCAAGCTGCCCGTGCCCTGGCCCACCCTCGTGACCACCCTGACCTACG
GCGTGCAGTGCTTCAGCCGCTACCCCGACCACATGAAGCAGCACGACTTCTTCAAGTCCGCCATGCCCGA
AGGCTACGTCCAGGAGCGCACCATCTTCTTCAAGGACGACGGCAACTACAAGACCCGCGCCGAGGTGAAG
TTCGAGGGCGACACCCTGGTGAACCGCATCGAGCTGAAGGGCATCGACTTCAAGGAGGACGGCAACATCC
TGGGGCACAAGCTGGAGTACAACTACAACAGCCACAACGTCTATATCATGGCCGACAAGCAGAAGAACGG
CATCAAGGTGAACTTCAAGATCCGCCACAACATCGAGGACGGCAGCGTGCAGCTCGCCGACCACTACCAG
CAGAACACCCCCATCGGCGACGGCCCCGTGCTGCTGCCCGACAACCACTACCTGAGCACCCAGTCCGCCC
TGAGCAAAGACCCCAACGAGAAGCGCGATCACATGGTCCTGCTGGAGTTCGTGACCGCCGCCGGGATCAC
TCTCGGCATGGACGAGCTGTACAAGTAAAGCGGCCGGCCGCGACTCTAGATCATAATCAGCCATACCACA
TTTGTAGAGGTTTTACTTGCTTTAAAAAACCTCCCACACCTCCCCCTGAACCTGAAACATAAAATGAATG
CAATTGTTGTTGTTAACTTGTTTATTGCAGCTTATAATGGTTACAAATAAAGCAATAGCATCACAAATTT
CACAAATAAAGCATTTTTTTCACTGCATTCTAGTTGTGGTTTGTCCAAACTCATCAATGTATCTTAAAGC
TTATCGATACGCGTACGGCGCGCCTAGGGGGGGATCCACTAGTTCTAGAGCGGCCGCCACCGCGGGACGT
TACACAATTCTAATATTAATTAAATTATTGTTTTAAGTATGATAGTAAATCACATTACGCCGCGTTCGAA
TTAATAGTGGTCACTTTTTTCTTATCTCTTAAGCAAACCGTTTGAATAAATTACTCATATTTTTGTTGTT
GTTGGAAATAGAGCAAAACTTTTTTTTTCGTCGTGAAGAGAATAAAATTCTCTTTGAGACGAAATGCATT
GGTATGTGTTATCTTTAGTAGTATTGATAATATAGTGTGTTAAACATTGCGCACTGCAAAAAAAACATGC
TGTTCGAATTAATAGTGGTTGGGGCTCGTAGAAAACGAAAAATATCTTAAGCTAGCATAGAGAATGGAGC
AAAACTCAATTTGATGCGAGCTCCAATTCGCCCTATAGTGAGTCGTATTACAATTCACTGGCCGTCGTTT
TACAACGTCGTGACTGGGAAAACCCTGGCGTTACCCAACTTAATCGCCTTGCAGCACATCCCCCTTTCGC
CAGCTGGCGTAATAGCGAAGAGGCCCGCACCGATCGCCCTTCCCAACAGTTGCGCAGCCTGAATGGCGAA
TGGG
[124 nt withheld, positions 2385-2508]
C
[91 nt withheld, positions 2510-2600]
A
[49 nt withheld, positions 2602-2650]
CCTTTGACGTTGGAGTCCACGTTCTTT
[37 nt withheld, positions 2678-2714]
ACCCTATCTCGGTCTATTCTTTTGATTTATAAGGGATTTTGCCGATTTCGGCCTATTGGTTAAAAAATGA
GCTGATTTAACAAAAATTTAACGCGAATTTTAACAAAATATTAACGCTTACAATTTAGGTGGCACTTTTC
GGGGAAATGTGCGCGGAACCCCTATTTGTTTATTTTTCTAAATACATTCAAATATGTATCCGCTCATGAG
ACAATAACCCTGATAAATGCTTCAATAATATTGAAAAAGGAAGAGTATGAGTATTCAACATTTCCGTGTC
GCCCTTATTCCCTTTTTTGCGGCATTTTGCCTTCCTGTTTTTGCTCACCCAGAAACGCTGGTGAAAGTAA
AAGATGCTGAAGATCAGTTGGGTGCACGAGTGGGTTACATCGAACTGGATCTCAACAGCGGTAAGATCCT
TGAGAGTTTTCGCCCCGAAGAACGTTTTCCAATGATGAGCACTTTTAAAGTTCTGCTATGTGGCGCGGTA
TTATCCCGTATTGACGCCGGGCAAGAGCAACTCGGTCGCCGCATACACTATTCTCAGAATGACTTGGTTG
AGTACTCACCAGTCACAGAAAAGCATCTTACGGATGGCATGACAGTAAGAGAATTATGCAGTGCTGCCAT
AACCATGAGTGATAACACTGCGGCCAACTTACTTCTGACAACGATCGGAGGACCGAAGGAGCTAACCGCT
TTTTTGCACAACATGGGGGATCATGTAACTCGCCTTGATCGTTGGGAACCGGAGCTGAATGAAGCCATAC
CAAACGACGAGCGTGACACCACGATGCCTGTAGCAATGGCAACAACGTTGCGCAAACTATTAACTGGCGA
ACTACTTACTCTAGCTTCCCGGCAACAATTAATAGACTGGATGGAGGCGGATAAAGTTGCAGGACCACTT
CTGCGCTCGGCCCTTCCGGCTGGCTGGTTTATTGCTGATAAATCTGGAGCCGGTGAGCGTGGGTCTCGCG
GTATCATTGCAGCACTGGGGCCAGATGGTAAGCCCTCCCGTATCGTAGTTATCTACACGACGGGGAGTCA
GGCAACTATGGATGAACGAAATAGACAGATCGCTGAGATAGGTGCCTCACTGATTAAGCATTGGTAACTG
TCAGACCAAGTTTACTCATATATACTTTAGATTGATTTAAAACTTCATTTTTAATTTAAAAGGATCTAGG
TGAAGATCCTTTTTGATAATCTCATGACCAAAATCCCTTAACGTGAGTTTTCGTTCCACTGAGCGTCAGA
CCCCGTAGAAAAGATCAAAGGATCTTCTTGAGATCCTTTTTTTCTGCGCGTAATCTGCTGCTTGCAAACA
AAAAAACCACCGCTACCAGCGGTGGTTTGTTTGCCGGATCAAGAGCTACCAACTCTTTTTCCGAAGGTAA
CTGGCTTCAGCAGAGCGCAGATACCAAATACTGTTCTTCTAGTGTAGCCGTAGTTAGGCCACCACTTCAA
GAACTCTGTAGCACCGCCTACATACCTCGCTCTGCTAATCCTGTTACCAGTGGCTGCTGCCAGTGGCGAT
AAGTCGTGTCTTACCGGGTTGGACTCAAGACGATAGTTACCGGATAAGGCGCAGCGGTCGGGCTGAACGG
GGGGTTCGTGCACACAGCCCAGCTTGGAGCGAACGACCTACACCGAACTGAGATACCTACAGCGTGAGCT
ATGAGAAAGCGCCACGCTTCCCGAAGGGAGAAAGGCGGACAGGTATCCGGTAAGCGGCAGGGTCGGAACA
GGAGAGCGCACGAGGGAGCTTCCAGGGGGAAACGCCTGGTATCTTTATAGTCCTGTCGGGTTTCGCCACC
TCTGACTTGAGCGTCGATTTTTGTGATGCTCGTCAGGGGGGCGGAGCCTATGGAAAAACGCCAGCAACGC
GGCCTTTTTACGGTTCCTGGCCTTTTGCTGGCCTTTTGCTCACATGTTCTTTCCTGCGTTATCCCCTGAT
TCTGTGGATAACCGTATTACCGCCTTTGAGTGAGCTGATACCGCTCGCCGCAGCCGAACGACCGAGCGCA
GCGAGTCAGTGAGCGAGGAAGCGGAAGAGCGCCCAATACGCAAACCGCCTCTCCCCGCGCGTTGGCCGAT
TCATTAATGCAGCTGGCACGACAGGTTTCCCGACTGGAAAGCGGGCAGTGAGCGCAACGCAATTAATGTG
AGTTAGCTCACTCATTAGGCACCCCAGGCTTTACACTTTATGCTTCCGGCTCGTATGTTGTGTGGAATTG
TGAGCGGATAACAATTTCACACAGGAAACAGCTATGACCATGATTACGCCAAGCTCGAAATTAACCCTCA
CTAAAGGGAACAAAAGCTG
Features (pLannotate 1.2.2; 18 found; start..end, strand, type, name):
    460..508     -  misc_feature   MCS (fragment): pBluescript multiple cloning site
    602..724     +  promoter       hsp70 promoter (fragment): Drosophila melanogaster hsp70Bb promoter
    738..771     +  misc_feature   MCS (fragment): multiple cloning site
    779..1498    +  CDS            EGFP: the original enhanced GFP (Yang et al., 1996) mammalian codon-optimized
   1519..1602    +  CDS            large T antigen (fragment): large T antigen from SV40 (simian virus 40)
   1625..1746    +  polyA_signal   SV40 poly(A) signal: SV40 polyadenylation signal
   1779..1815    -  misc_feature   MCS (fragment): pBluescript multiple cloning site
   2202..2220    -  promoter       T7 promoter: promoter for bacteriophage T7 RNA polymerase
   2223..2380    +  CDS            lacZα (fragment): LacZα fragment of β-galactosidase; lacZ fragment
   2385..2813    +  rep_origin     f1 ori (sequence partly withheld): f1 bacteriophage origin of replication; arrow indicates direction of (+) strand synthesis
   2866..2970    +  promoter       AmpR promoter: bla
   2971..3831    +  CDS            AmpR: β-lactamase; bla; confers resistance to ampicillin, carbenicillin, and related antibiotics
   4002..4590    +  rep_origin     ori: high-copy-number ColE1/pMB1/pBR322/pUC origin of replication
   4773..4865    +  CDS            lacI (fragment): lac repressor; lacI; The lac repressor binds to the lac operator to inhibit transcription in E. coli. This inhibition can be relieved by adding lactose or isopropyl-β-D-thiogalactopyranoside (IPTG).
   4878..4899    +  protein_bind   CAP binding site: CAP binding activates transcription in the presence of cAMP. E. coli catabolite activator protein
   4914..4944    +  promoter       lac promoter: promoter for the E. coli lac operon
   4952..4968    +  protein_bind   lac operator: The lac repressor binds to the lac operator to inhibit transcription in E. coli. This inhibition can be relieved by adding lactose or isopropyl-β-D-thiogalactopyranoside (IPTG). lac repressor encoded by lacI
   5013..5031    +  promoter       T3 promoter: promoter for bacteriophage T3 RNA polymerase
