[The description below was written by a language model from this plasmid's Addgene catalogue record and pLannotate feature annotations shown in this document.]
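Description:
pMi(3xP3-EGFP) is a transposon-based germline transgenesis vector built on a pBluescript backbone, about 5 kb in total. It is maintained in E. coli as a high-copy plasmid through the ColE1/pUC-type origin and selected with ampicillin via the β-lactamase gene. The usual pBluescript remnants are also present: an f1 phage origin, lac promoter/operator and lacZα fragments, and flanking T3 and T7 promoters.

The insert is a Minos transposable element carrying a 3xP3-EGFP marker. The automated feature table does not annotate the Minos inverted terminal repeats or the 3xP3 element itself. It does pick up the parts of the marker cassette lying between fragments of the pBluescript polylinker: a short fragment of the Drosophila hsp70 promoter, which in 3xP3 markers generally serves as the basal promoter downstream of the three Pax6-binding P3 sites, followed by the EGFP coding sequence and an SV40-derived 3' region with its polyadenylation signal. The unannotated stretches on either side of this cassette presumably hold the Minos ends, though the record does not map them. No transposase gene is annotated, so the plasmid appears to act as a donor, with Minos transposase supplied from a separate source to mobilise the element into the host genome.

The 3xP3 artificial promoter typically drives expression in eyes and parts of the nervous system across many animals, so green fluorescence serves as a species-independent marker for identifying transformants. The associated publication used Minos for efficient transformation of the beetle Tribolium castaneum and for analysing genomic integration events. The small polylinker fragments suggest sites where additional cargo could be added.
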