Addgene plasmid #102540: pMi(3xP3-EGFP)
Purpose: Transgenesis vector based on the Minos transposon, carrying the 3xP3-EGFP marker
Depositing lab: Michalis Averof & Charalambos Savakis. Depositing organization: Institute of Molecular Biology and Biotechnology - FORTH. Publication: Efficient transformation of the beetle Tribolium castaneum using the Minos transposable element: quantitative and qualitative analysis of genomic integration events. Pavlopoulos A, Berghammer AJ, Averof M, Klingler M. Genetics. 2004 Jun;167(2):737-46. 10.1534/genetics.103.023085 PubMed 15238525.
Backbone
  Vector backbone: pBluescript
  Total vector size (bp): 5039
Growth in bacteria
  Bacterial resistance: Ampicillin, 100 μg/mL
  Growth temperature: 37°C
  Growth strain: DH5alpha
  Copy number: High Copy
Gene/Insert
  Gene/Insert name: Minos transpoable element with 3xP3-EGFP marker
Terms and licenses: Academic/Nonprofit Terms; Industry Terms: Not Available to Industry
How to cite: pMi(3xP3-EGFP) was a gift from Michalis Averof & Charalambos Savakis (Addgene plasmid # 102540 ; http://n2t.net/addgene:102540 ; RRID:Addgene_102540)
